Addgene plasmid #161937: IBMc090
Purpose: Carries engineered transposon for IBM
Depositing lab: Baojun Wang. Depositing organization: University of Edinburgh. Publication: A systematic approach to inserting split inteins for Boolean logic gate engineering and basal activity reduction. Ho TYH, Shao A, Lu Z, Savilahti H, Menolascina F, Wang L, Dalchau N, Wang B. Nat Commun. 2021 Apr 13;12(1):2200. doi: 10.1038/s41467-021-22404-9. PubMed 33850130.
Backbone
  Vector backbone: pTHSSd_1
  Backbone manufacturer: Christopher Voigt's Lab
  Vector type: Bacterial Expression
Growth in bacteria
  Bacterial resistance: Chloramphenicol and Kanamycin, 25 & 50 μg/mL
  Growth temperature: 37°C
  Growth strain: DH5alpha
  Copy number: High Copy
Gene/Insert
  Gene/Insert name: pTHSSd_1V-WTR1R2-BbsI(G)-kanR-lacZalpha-SapI-WTR1R2
  Species: Synthetic
  Cloning method: Gibson Cloning
  Sequencing primers: 5′ M13 Reverse; 3′ T7
Resource information
  A portion of this plasmid was derived from a plasmid made by: Modified from #59947 in Addgene
Terms and licenses: Academic/Nonprofit Terms; Industry Terms: Not Available to Industry
How to cite: IBMc090 was a gift from Baojun Wang (Addgene plasmid # 161937 ; http://n2t.net/addgene:161937 ; RRID:Addgene_161937)
