[The description below was written by a language model from this plasmid's Addgene catalogue record and pLannotate feature annotations shown in this document.]
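Description:
IBMc090 is a small (about 3.6 kb) high-copy bacterial plasmid built on the pTHSSd_1 backbone that serves as the donor of an engineered transposon for "IBM", the workflow named in the record's purpose field. The associated publication concerns systematic insertion of split inteins into proteins, which indicates the general context, although the record does not define the acronym. The plasmid replicates in E. coli from a ColE1/pUC-type origin. It carries two resistance markers: a chloramphenicol acetyltransferase gene driven by its native cat promoter and followed by a lambda t0 terminator, and an aph(3')-Ia kanamycin resistance gene.

The insert name describes the synthetic payload as a cassette flanked on both sides by "WTR1R2" elements, presumably the wild-type transposon end sequences recognised by the transposase, although these ends are not annotated in the feature table and the transposon system is not named. Between them lie a BbsI site, the kanamycin resistance gene, a lacZα unit and a SapI site. By this layout KanR sits inside the transposon while the cat gene is on the backbone, so kanamycin would select for the transposon once it has moved into a target DNA. The lacZα region is pBluescript-derived, with a CAP binding site, lac promoter and operator, T3 and T7 promoters, an MCS remnant and a partial lacZα coding sequence, and it would allow blue/white screening. The flanking type IIS sites (BbsI and SapI) suggest that the marker cassette can later be excised and replaced with another fragment, but the record does not spell out this step. The construct was assembled by Gibson cloning and modified from an earlier deposited plasmid.
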