Features (pLannotate 1.2.2; 13 found; start..end, strand, type, name):
    183..771     +  rep_origin     ori: high-copy-number ColE1/pMB1/pBR322/pUC origin of replication
   1143..1958    +  CDS            KanR: aminoglycoside phosphotransferase; aph(3')-Ia; confers resistance to kanamycin in bacteria or G418 (Geneticin®) in eukaryotes
   2134..2150    -  rep_origin     f1 ori (fragment): f1 bacteriophage origin of replication; arrow indicates direction of (+) strand synthesis
   2155..2310    -  CDS            lacZα (fragment): LacZα fragment of β-galactosidase; lacZ fragment
   2318..2336    +  promoter       T7 promoter: promoter for bacteriophage T7 RNA polymerase
   2345..2368    -  misc_feature   MCS (fragment): pBluescript multiple cloning site
   2384..2402    -  promoter       T3 promoter: promoter for bacteriophage T3 RNA polymerase
   2447..2463    -  protein_bind   lac operator: The lac repressor binds to the lac operator to inhibit transcription in E. coli. This inhibition can be relieved by adding lactose or isopropyl-β-D-thiogalactopyranoside (IPTG). lac repressor encoded by lacI
   2471..2501    -  promoter       lac promoter: promoter for the E. coli lac operon
   2516..2537    -  protein_bind   CAP binding site: CAP binding activates transcription in the presence of cAMP. E. coli catabolite activator protein
   2728..2825    +  promoter       cat promoter: promoter of the E. coli cat gene encoding chloramphenicol acetyltransferase
   2826..3482    +  CDS            cat: CAT_ECOLX - Experimental evidence at protein level: Swiss-Prot protein existence level 1. This enzyme is an effector of chloramphenicol resistance in bacteria. From Escherichia coli. This protein is used as a marker in many commonly used cloning vectors, such as pACYC184.
   3506..3600    +  terminator     lambda t0 terminator: transcription terminator from phage lambda
>Addgene plasmid #161937 | IBMc090 | addgene full sequence | sequence record 327546 | Addgene NGS Result
CCAAGCCTCGAGCTGTCAGACCAAGTTTACTCATATATACTTTAGATTGATTTAAAACTTCATTTTTAAT
TTAAAAGGATCTAGGTGAAGATCCTTTTTGATAATCTCATGACCAAAATCCCTTAACGTGAGTTTTCGTT
CCACTGAGCGTCAGACCCCGTAGAAAAGATCAAAGGATCTTCTTGAGATCCTTTTTTTCTGCGCGTAATC
TGCTGCTTGCAAACAAAAAAACCACCGCTACCAGCGGTGGTTTGTTTGCCGGATCAAGAGCTACCAACTC
TTTTTCCGAAGGTAACTGGCTTCAGCAGAGCGCAGATACCAAATACTGTTCTTCTAGTGTAGCCGTAGTT
AGGCCACCACTTCAAGAACTCTGTAGCACCGCCTACATACCTCGCTCTGCTAATCCTGTTACCAGTGGCT
GCTGCCAGTGGCGATAAGTCGTGTCTTACCGGGTTGGACTCAAGACGATAGTTACCGGATAAGGCGCAGC
GGTCGGGCTGAACGGGGGGTTCGTGCACACAGCCCAGCTTGGAGCGAACGACCTACACCGAACTGAGATA
CCTACAGCGTGAGCTATGAGAAAGCGCCACGCTTCCCGAAGGGAGAAAGGCGGACAGGTATCCGGTAAGC
GGCAGGGTCGGAACAGGAGAGCGCACGAGGGAGCTTCCAGGGGGAAACGCCTGGTATCTTTATAGTCCTG
TCGGGTTTCGCCACCTCTGACTTGAGCGTCGATTTTTGTGATGCTCGTCAGGGGGGCGGAGCCTGTGGAA
AAACGCCAGCAACGCGGCCTTTTTACGGTTCCTGGCCTTTTGCTGGCCTTTTGCTCACATGTTCTTTCCT
GCGTTATCCCCTGATTCTGTGGATAACCGTATTACCGCCTTTGAGTGAGCTGATACCGCTCGCCGCAGCC
GAACGACCGAGCGCAGCGAGTCAGTGAGCGAGGAAGCCTGCATAACGCGAAGATCTGGAGCGTCTTCCGA
AAAACGCGAAAGCGTTTCACGATAAATGCGAAAACTGTCTGGATCTGAATAATTAATTAAATTGTGTCTC
AAAATCTCTGATGTTACATTGCACAAGATAAAAATATATCATCATGAACAATAAAACTGTCTGCTTACAT
AAACAGTAATACAAGGGGTGTTATGAGCCATATTCAACGGGAAACGTCTTGTTCGAGGCCGCGATTAAAT
TCCAACATGGATGCTGATTTATATGGGTATAAATGGGCTCGCGATAATGTCGGGCAATCAGGTGCGACAA
TCTATCGGTTGTATGGGAAGCCCGATGCGCCAGAGTTGTTTCTGAAACATGGCAAAGGTAGCGTTGCCAA
TGATGTTACAGATGAGATGGTCAGACTAAACTGGCTGACGGAATTTATGCCTCTTCCGACCATCAAGCAT
TTTATCCGTACTCCTGATGATGCATGGTTACTCACCACTGCGATCCCCGGGAAAACAGCATTCCAGGTAT
TAGAAGAATATCCTGATTCAGGTGAAAATATTGTTGATGCGCTGGCAGTGTTCCTGCGCCGGTTGCATTC
GATTCCTGTTTGTAATTGTCCTTTTAACAGCGATCGCGTATTTCGTCTCGCTCAGGCGCAATCACGAATG
AATAACGGTTTGGTTGATGCGAGTGATTTTGATGACGAGCGTAATGGCTGGCCTGTTGAACAAGTCTGGA
AAGAAATGCATAAGCTGTTGCCATTCTCACCGGATTCAGTCGTCACTCATGGTGATTTCTCACTTGATAA
CCTTATTTTTGACGAGGGGAAATTAATAGGTTGTATTGATGTTGGACGAGTCGGAATCGCAGACCGATAC
CAGGATCTTGCCATCCTATGGAACTGCCTCGGTGAGTTTTCTCCTTCATTACAGGAACGGCTTTTTCAAA
AATATGGTATTGATAATCCTGATATGAATAAATTGCAGTTTCATTTGATGCTCGATGAGTTTTTCTAATC
AGAATTACTAGAGTTGAGAAGAGAAAAGAAAACCGCCGATCCTGTCCACCGCATTACTGCAAGGTAGTGG
ACAAGACCGGCGGTCTTAAGTTTTTTGGCTGAATACTAGAGCCTTTGGTCGAAAAAAAAAGCCCGCACTG
TCAGGTGCGGGCTTTTTTCTGTGTTTCCTACTAGCCGCTACAGGGCGCGTCCCATTCGCCATTCAGGCTG
CGCAACTGTTGGGAAGGGCGATCGGTGCGGGCCTCTTCGCTATTACGCCAGCTGGCGAAAGGGGGATGTG
CTGCAAGGCGATTAAGTTGGGTAACGCCAGGGTTTTCCCAGTCACGACGTTGTAAAACGACGGCCAGTGA
GCGCGCGTAATACGACTCACTATAGGGCGAATTGGGTACCGGGCCCCCCCTCGAGGTCCTCCAGCTTTTG
TTCCCTTTAGTGAGGGTTAATTGCGCGCTTGGCGTAATCATGGTCATAGCTGTTTCCTGTGTGAAATTGT
TATCCGCTCACAATTCCACACAACATACGAGCCGGAAGCATAAAGTGTAAAGCCTGGGGTGCCTAATGAG
TGAGCTAACTCACATTAATTGCGTTGCGCTCACTGCCCGCTTTCCACCGGTTGACCCATAATGTTTTCGC
ATTTATCGTGAAACGCTTTCGCGTTTTTCGTGCTCTTCTTCAGATCTGAAATTCTGCCTCGTGATACGCC
TATTTTTATAGGTTAATGTCATGATAATAATGGTTTCTTAGACGTCAGGTGGCACTCGAGTTGATCGGGC
ACGTAAGAGGTTCCAACTTTCACCATAATGAAATAAGATCACTACCGGGCGTATTTTTTGAGTTATCGAG
ATTTTCAGGAGCTAAGGAAGCTAAAATGGAGAAAAAAATCACTGGATATACCACCGTTGATATATCCCAA
TGGCATCGTAAAGAACATTTTGAGGCATTTCAGTCAGTTGCTCAATGTACCTATAACCAGACCGTTCAGC
TGGATATTACGGCCTTTTTAAAGACCGTAAAGAAAAATAAGCACAAGTTTTATCCGGCCTTTATTCACAT
TCTTGCCCGCCTGATGAATGCTCATCCGGAATTTCGTATGGCAATGAAAGACGGTGAGCTGGTGATATGG
GATAGTGTTCACCCTTGTTACACCGTTTTCCATGAGCAAACTGAAACGTTTTCATCGCTCTGGAGTGAAT
ACCACGACGATTTCCGGCAGTTTCTACACATATATTCGCAAGATGTGGCGTGTTACGGTGAAAACCTGGC
CTATTTCCCTAAAGGGTTTATTGAGAATATGTTTTTCGTCTCAGCCAATCCCTGGGTGAGTTTCACCAGT
TTTGATTTAAACGTGGCCAATATGGACAACTTCTTCGCCCCCGTTTTCACCATGGGCAAATATTATACGC
AAGGCGACAAGGTGCTGATGCCGCTGGCGATTCAGGTTCATCATGCCGTTTGTGATGGCTTCCATGTCGG
CAGAATGCTTAATGAATTACAACAGTACTGCGATGAGTGGCAGGGCGGGGCGTAATTTGATATCGAGCTC
GCTTGGACTCCTGTTGATAGATCCAGTAATGACCTCAGAACTCCATCTGGATTTGTTCAGAACGCTCGGT
TGCCGCCGGGCGTTTTTTATTGGTGAGAAT
